>Addgene plasmid #104573 | pRec-GalS | addgene full sequence | sequence record 201412 | Addgene NGS Result
GCTCCTGAAAATCTCGATAACTCAAAAAATACGACCGGTAGTGATCTTATTTCATTATGGTGAAAGTTGG
AACCTCTTACGGGCCGGCCAACGTCTCATTTTCGCCAGATATCGACGTCTAAGAAACCATTATTATCATG
ACATTAACCTATAAAAATAGGCGTATCACGAGGCCCTTTCGTCTTCACCTCGAGTCCCTATCAGTGATAG
AGATTGACATCCCTATCAGTGATAGAGATACTGAGCACATCAGCAGGACGCACTGACCGTTTAATAAATA
TATACATATCAGGACAACGCCTAATGACCTGGCTTCCCCTTAATCCCATTCCACTCAAAGATCGCGTCTC
CATGATCTTTCTGCAATATGGGCAGATCGATGTAATAGATGGCGCGTTTGTACTTATCGACAAGACAGGG
ATCCGCACTCATATTCCTGTTGGCTCGGTTGCCTGCATCATGCTGGAACCTGGTACACGGGTTTCGCATG
CAGCTGTACGCCTGGCTGCGCAAGTTGGAACATTGTTGGTATGGGTGGGGGAAGCGGGCGTTCGTGTTTA
TGCTTCTGGTCAGCCTGGAGGTGCGCGTTCAGATAAGCTGCTCTATCAGGCAAAACTTGCTCTGGATGAA
GATTTGCGTCTGAAGGTCGTACGTAAAATGTTTGAACTTCGGTTTGGAGAACCTGCGCCTGCCCGGCGCT
CCGTAGAGCAACTCAGAGGTATAGAAGGCAGTCGCGTGCGGGCAACCTACGCACTTCTGGCGAAGCAATA
CGGCGTGACATGGAATGGACGTCGCTACGATCCGAAAGACTGGGAAAAGGGCGATACGATCAACCAATGC
ATTAGCGCTGCAACTTCCTGTTTATACGGCGTAACTGAAGCGGCGATACTTGCAGCTGGTTATGCACCAG
CTATTGGGTTTGTGCATACAGGAAAGCCTCTTTCCTTTGTTTACGATATTGCAGACATCATTAAATTTGA
CACTGTTGTACCGAAAGCTTTTGAGATAGCGCGTCGTAACCCTGGTGAGCCGGACCGGGAAGTCCGTTTG
GCGTGCAGGGATATTTTTCGCAGTAGTAAAACATTAGCCAAATTGATTCCGCTTATAGAGGACGTGCTTG
CCGCTGGAGAAATACAACCGCCGGCCCCACCTGAAGATGCACAGCCTGTTGCCATTCCGCTTCCTGTTTC
ACTGGGAGATGCAGGCCATCGGAGTAGCTGAA
[282 nt withheld, positions 1223-1504]
TGATAATAATCTAGACCAGGCATCAAATAAAACGAAAGGCTCAGTCGAAAGACTGGGCCTTTCGTTTTAT
CTGTTGTTTGTCGGTGAACGCTCTCTACTAGAGTAACACTGGCTCACCTTCGGGTGGGCCTTTCTGCGTT
TATAGGTACCCGTGGATCCTCTAGAGTCGACCTGCAGGCATGCAAGCTTTTTACGGCTAGCTCAGTCCTA
GGTATAGTGCTAGCCCAGCCAGAGAAACACTCTTTAACAGGGGGTAGTATGATGTCTCGTTTAGATAAAA
GTAAAGTGATTAACAGCGCATTAGAGCTGCTTAATGAGGTCGGAATCGAAGGTTTAACAACCCGTAAACT
CGCCCAGAAGCTAGGTGTAGAGCAGCCTACATTGTATTGGCATGTAAAAAATAAGCGGGCTTTGCTCGAC
GCCTTAGCCATTGAGATGTTAGATAGGCACCATACTCACTTTTGCCCTTTAGAAGGGGAAAGCTGGCAAG
ATTTTTTACGTAATAACGCTAAAAGTTTTAGATGTGCTTTACTAAGTCATCGCGATGGAGCAAAAGTACA
TTTAGGTACACGGCCTACAGAAAAACAGTATGAAACTCTCGAAAATCAATTAGCCTTTTTATGCCAACAA
GGTTTTTCACTAGAGAATGCATTATATGCACTCAGCGCAGTGGGGCATTTTACTTTAGGTTGCGTATTGG
AAGATCAAGAGCATCAAGTCGCTAAAGAAGAAAGGGAAACACCTACTACTGATAGTATGCCGCCATTATT
ACGACAAGCTATCGAATTATTTGATCACCAAGGTGCAGAGCCAGCCTTCTTATTCGGCCTTGAATTGATC
ATATGCGGATTAGAAAAACAACTTAAATGTGAAAGTGGGTCTTAAGGCATCAAATAAAACGAAAGGCTCA
GTCGAAAGACTGGGCCTTTCGTTTTATCTGTTGTTTGTCGGTGAACGCTCTCCTGAGTAGGACAAATCCG
CCGCCCTAGACGAAGCGGCATGCATTTACGTTGACACCATCGAATGGCGCAAAACCTTTCGCGGTATGGC
ATGATAGCGCCCGGAAGAGAGTCAATTCAGGGTGGTGAATGTGAAACCAGTAACGTTATACGATGTCGCA
GAGTATGCCGGTGTCTCTTATCAGACCGTTTCCCGCGTGGTGAACCAGGCCAGCCACGTTTCTGCGAAAA
CGCGGGAAAAAGTGGAAGCGGCGATGGCGGAGCTGAATTACATTCCCAACCGCGTGGCAGCGCAACTGGC
GGGCAAACAGTCGGACACCATTGGCGTGGTGGTGATGGACGTTTCTGATGCTTTTTTCGGCGCGCTGGTA
AAAGCGGTGGATCTGGTCGCCCAGCAGCATCAGAAATACGTGCTAATCGGCAATAGCTATCATGAAGCGG
AAAAAGAGCGTCACGCCATTGAGGTGTTAATTCGCCAGCGTTGTAATGCGTTGATTGTTCACTCAAAAGC
ATTGAGTGACGATGAACTGGCGCAATTTATGGATAACATTCCCGGTATGGTGTTAATCAACCGCGTTGTG
CCGGGGTACGCCCATCGTTGCGTTTGCCTGGATAATCTCAGCGGTGCCCGAATGGCGACGCGCATGTTGC
TGAATAACGGTCATCAACGTATTGGTTATCTTTCTTCCAGCCACGGCATTGAAGATGACGCCATGCGTAA
AGCAGGCTGGATGAGTGCGTTGAAAGAGCAGGATATTATTCCGCCAGAAAGCTGGATTGGCACTGGTACG
CCGGACATGCCGGGCGGTGAGGCGGCGATGGTTAAACTGCTGGGGCGCAATCTACAACTTACCGCTGTAT
TTGCTTATAACGACAATATGGCCGCTGGCGCACTGACAGCATTAAAAGATAATGGCATTGCGATTCCGTT
ACATCTCTCAATCATCGGTTTCGATGATATTCCCATCGCCCGTTACACCGACCCGCAATTAACGACCGTG
CGTTATCCCATTGCTTCAATGGCGAAATTAGCCACCGAACTGGCCTTGCAGGGGGCAGCAGGCAATATTG
ATCCTCGTGCCAGCCACTGGTTTATGCCGACGTTAGTGCGTCGCCATTCTGTCGCAACACGCCAGAATGC
GGCGGCGATCACTAACTCAACAAATCAGGCGATGTAAGCTTTCTAACTAAAAAGGCCTCCCAAATCGGGG
GGCCTTTTTTATTGATAACAAAACGCTCCTAGGCGTTCGGCTGCGGCGAGCGGTATCAGCTCACTCAAAG
GCGGTAATACGGTTATCCACAGAATCAGGGGATAACGCATGCAAGAACATGTGAGCAAAAGGCCAGCAAA
AGGCCAGGAACCGTAAAAAGGCCGCGTTGCTGGCGTTTTTCCATAGGCTCCGCCCCCCTGACGAGCATCA
CAAAAATCGACGCTCAAGTCAGAGGTGGCGAAACCCGACAGGACTATAAAGATACCAGGCGTTTCCCCCT
GGAAGCTCCCTCGTGCGCTCTCCTGTTCCGACCCTGCCGCTTACCGGATACCTGTCCGCCTTTCTCCCTT
CGGGAAGCGTGGCGCTTTCTCATAGCTCACGATGTAGGTATCTCAGTTCGGTGTAGGTCGTTCGCTCCAA
GCTGGGCTGTGTGCACGAACCCCCCGTTCAGCCCGACCGCTGCGCCTTATCCGGTAACTATCGTCTTGAG
TCCAACCCGGTAAGACACGACTTATCGCCACTGGCAGCAGCCACTGGTAACAGGATTAGCAGAGCGAGGT
ATGTAGGCGGTGCTACAGAGTTCTTGAAGTGGTGGCCTAACTACGGCTACACTAGAAGGACAGTATTTGG
TATCTGCGCTCTGCTGAAGCCAGTTACCTTCGGAAAAAGAGTTGGTAGCTCTTGATCCGGCAAACAAACC
ACCGCTGGTAGCGGTGGTTTTTTTGTTTGCAAGCAGCAGATTACGCGCAGAAAAAAAGGATCTCAAGAAG
ATCCTTTGATCTTTTCTACGGGGTCTGACGCTCAGTGGAACGAAAACTCACGTTAAGGGATTTTGGTCAT
GACTAGTGCTTGGATTCTCACCAATAAAAAACGCCCGGCGGCAACCGAGCGTTCTGAACAAATCCAGATG
GAGTTCTGAGGTCATTACTGGATCTATCAACAGGAGTCCAAGCGAGCTCGATATCAAATTACGCCCCGCC
CTGCCACTCATCGCAGTACTGTTGTAATTCATTAAGCATTCTGCCGACATGGAAGCCATCACAAACGGCA
TGATGAACCTGAATCGCCAGCGGCATCAGCACCTTGTCGCCTTGCGTATAATATTTGCCCATGGTGAAAA
CGGGGGCGAAGAAGTTGTCCATATTGGCCACGTTTAAATCAAAACTGGTGAAACTCACCCAGGGATTGGC
TGAGACGAAAAACATATTCTCAATAAACCCTTTAGGGAAATAGGCCAGGTTTTCACCATAACACGCCACA
TCTTGCGAATATATGTGTAGAAACTGCCGGAAATCGTCGTGGTATTCACTCCAGAGCGATGAAAACGTTT
CAGTTTGCTCATGGAAAACGGTGTAACAAGGGTGAACACTATCCCATATCACCAGCTCACCGTCTTTCAT
TGCCATACGAAATTCCGGATGAGCATTCATCAGGCGGGCAAGAATGTGAATAAAGGCCGGATAAAACTTG
TGCTTATTTTTCTTTACGGTCTTTAAAAAGGCCGTAATATCCAGCTGAACGGTCTGGTTATAGGTACATT
GAGCAACTGACTGAAATGCCTCAAAATGTTCTTTACGATGCCATTGGGATATATCAACGGTGGTATATCC
AGTGATTTTTTTCTCCATTTTAGCTTCCTTA
Features (pLannotate 1.2.2; 15 found; start..end, strand, type, name):
    195..268     +  promoter       PLtetO-1 promoter: modified phage lambda PL promoter with tet operator sites (Lutz and Bujard, 1997)
    304..1218    +  CDS            ygbT: CAS1_ECOLI - Also known as cas1. Experimental evidence at protein level: Swiss-Prot protein existence level 1. CRISPR (clustered regularly interspaced short palindromic repeat), is an adaptive immune system that provides protection against mobile genetic elements (viruses, transposable elements and conjugative plasmids) (PubMed:21255106, PubMed:24920831, PubMed:24793649). CRISPR clusters contain sequences complementary to antecedent mobile elements and target invading nucleic acids. CRISPR clusters are transcribed and processed into CRISPR RNA (crRNA). The Cas1-Cas2 complex is involved in CRIS
   1223..1504    +  CDS            ygbF (sequence withheld): CAS2_ECOLI - Also known as cas2. Experimental evidence at protein level: Swiss-Prot protein existence level 1. CRISPR (clustered regularly interspaced short palindromic repeat), is an adaptive immune system that provides protection against mobile genetic elements (viruses, transposable elements and conjugative plasmids) (PubMed:21255106, PubMed:24920831, PubMed:24793649). CRISPR clusters contain sequences complementary to antecedent mobile elements and target invading nucleic acids. CRISPR clusters are transcribed and processed into CRISPR RNA (crRNA). The Cas1-Cas2 complex is involved in CRIS
   1528..1599    +  terminator     rrnB T1 terminator: transcription terminator T1 from the E. coli rrnB gene
   1615..1642    +  terminator     T7Te terminator: phage T7 early transcription terminator
   1649..1693    +  misc_feature   MCS (fragment): pUC18/19 multiple cloning site
   1700..1728    +  promoter       J23119 promoter (fragment): bacterial promoter (Registry of Standard Biological Parts BBa J23119)
   1763..2389    +  CDS            TetR: tetracycline repressor TetR; tetR; TetR binds to the tetracycline operator tetO to inhibit transcription. This inhibition can be relieved by adding tetracycline or doxycycline.
   2395..2481    +  terminator     rrnB T1 terminator: Escherichia coli rrnB; transcription terminator T1 from the E. coli rrnB gene
   2517..2594    +  promoter       lacI promoter: lacI
   2604..3638    +  CDS            galS: GALS_ECOLI - Experimental evidence at protein level: Swiss-Prot protein existence level 1. Repressor of the mgl operon. Binds galactose and D-fucose as inducers. GalS binds to an operator DNA sequence within its own coding sequence (corresponding to residues 15 to 20). From Escherichia coli (strain K12).
   3852..4440    -  rep_origin     ori: high-copy-number ColE1/pMB1/pBR322/pUC origin of replication
   4528..4622    -  terminator     lambda t0 terminator: transcription terminator from phage lambda
   4646..5302    -  CDS            cat: CAT_ECOLX - Experimental evidence at protein level: Swiss-Prot protein existence level 1. This enzyme is an effector of chloramphenicol resistance in bacteria. From Escherichia coli. This protein is used as a marker in many commonly used cloning vectors, such as pACYC184.
   5303..86      -  promoter       cat promoter (across the origin): promoter of the E. coli cat gene encoding chloramphenicol acetyltransferase
