>Addgene plasmid #104573 | pRec-GalS | depositor full sequence | sequence record 204272 | pRec-GalS sequence 5315 bps
TTTAGCTTCCTTAGCTCCTGAAAATCTCGATAACTCAAAAAATACGCCCGGTAGTGATCTTATTTCATTA
TGGTGAAAGTTGGAACCTCTTACGTGCCGATCAACGTCTCATTTTCGCCAGATATCGACGTCTAAGAAAC
CATTATTATCATGACATTAACCTATAAAAATAGGCGTATCACGAGGCCCTTTCGTCTTCACCTCGAGTCC
CTATCAGTGATAGAGATTGACATCCCTATCAGTGATAGAGATACTGAGCACATCAGCAGGACGCACTGAC
CGTTTAATAAATATATACATATCAGGACAACGCCTAATGACCTGGCTTCCCCTTAATCCCATTCCACTCA
AAGATCGCGTCTCCATGATCTTTCTGCAATATGGGCAGATCGATGTAATAGATGGCGCGTTTGTACTTAT
CGACAAGACAGGGATCCGCACTCATATTCCTGTTGGCTCGGTTGCCTGCATCATGCTGGAACCTGGTACA
CGGGTTTCGCATGCAGCTGTACGCCTGGCTGCGCAAGTTGGAACATTGTTGGTATGGGTGGGGGAAGCGG
GCGTTCGTGTTTATGCTTCTGGTCAGCCTGGAGGTGCGCGTTCAGATAAGCTGCTCTATCAGGCAAAACT
TGCTCTGGATGAAGATTTGCGTCTGAAGGTCGTACGTAAAATGTTTGAACTTCGGTTTGGAGAACCTGCG
CCTGCCCGGCGCTCCGTAGAGCAACTCAGAGGTATAGAAGGCAGTCGCGTGCGGGCAACCTACGCACTTC
TGGCGAAGCAATACGGCGTGACATGGAATGGACGTCGCTACGATCCGAAAGACTGGGAAAAGGGCGATAC
GATCAACCAATGCATTAGCGCTGCAACTTCCTGTTTATACGGCGTAACTGAAGCGGCGATACTTGCAGCT
GGTTATGCACCAGCTATTGGGTTTGTGCATACAGGAAAGCCTCTTTCCTTTGTTTACGATATTGCAGACA
TCATTAAATTTGACACTGTTGTACCGAAAGCTTTTGAGATAGCGCGTCGTAACCCTGGTGAGCCGGACCG
GGAAGTCCGTTTGGCGTGCAGGGATATTTTTCGCAGTAGTAAAACATTAGCCAAATTGATTCCGCTTATA
GAGGACGTGCTTGCCGCTGGAGAAATACAACCGCCGGCCCCACCTGAAGATGCACAGCCTGTTGCCATTC
CGCTTCCTGTTTCACTGGGAGATGCAGGCCATCGGAGTAGCTGAA
[282 nt withheld, positions 1236-1517]
TGATAATAATCTAGACCAGGCATCAAATAAAACGAAAGGCTCAGTCGAAAGACTGGGCCTTTCGTTTTAT
CTGTTGTTTGTCGGTGAACGCTCTCTACTAGAGTCACACTGGCTCACCTTCGGGTGGGCCTTTCTGCGTT
TATAGGTACCCGTGGATCCTCTAGAGTCGACCTGCAGGCATGCAAGCTTTTTACGGCTAGCTCAGTCCTA
GGTATAGTGCTAGCCCAGCCAGAGAAACACTCTTTAACAGGGGGTAGTATGATGTCTCGTTTAGATAAAA
GTAAAGTGATTAACAGCGCATTAGAGCTGCTTAATGAGGTCGGAATCGAAGGTTTAACAACCCGTAAACT
CGCCCAGAAGCTAGGTGTAGAGCAGCCTACATTGTATTGGCATGTAAAAAATAAGCGGGCTTTGCTCGAC
GCCTTAGCCATTGAGATGTTAGATAGGCACCATACTCACTTTTGCCCTTTAGAAGGGGAAAGCTGGCAAG
ATTTTTTACGTAATAACGCTAAAAGTTTTAGATGTGCTTTACTAAGTCATCGCGATGGAGCAAAAGTACA
TTTAGGTACACGGCCTACAGAAAAACAGTATGAAACTCTCGAAAATCAATTAGCCTTTTTATGCCAACAA
GGTTTTTCACTAGAGAATGCATTATATGCACTCAGCGCAGTGGGGCATTTTACTTTAGGTTGCGTATTGG
AAGATCAAGAGCATCAAGTCGCTAAAGAAGAAAGGGAAACACCTACTACTGATAGTATGCCGCCATTATT
ACGACAAGCTATCGAATTATTTGATCACCAAGGTGCAGAGCCAGCCTTCTTATTCGGCCTTGAATTGATC
ATATGCGGATTAGAAAAACAACTTAAATGTGAAAGTGGGTCTTAAGGCATCAAATAAAACGAAAGGCTCA
GTCGAAAGACTGGGCCTTTCGTTTTATCTGTTGTTTGTCGGTGAACGCTCTCCTGAGTAGGACAAATCCG
CCGCCCTAGACGAAGCGGCATGCATTTACGTTGACACCATCGAATGGTGCAAAACCTTTCGCGGTATGGC
ATGATAGCGCCCGGAAGAGAGTCAATTCAGGGTGGTGAATGTGAAACCAGTAACGTTATACGATGTCGCA
GAGTATGCCGGTGTCTCTTATCAGACCGTTTCCCGCGTGGTGAACCAGGCCAGCCACGTTTCTGCGAAAA
CGCGGGAAAAAGTGGAAGCGGCGATGGCGGAGCTGAATTACATTCCCAACCGCGTGGCAGCGCAACTGGC
GGGCAAACAGTCGGACACCATTGGCGTGGTGGTGATGGACGTTTCTGATGCGTTTTTCGGCGCGCTGGTA
AAAGCGGTGGATCTGGTCGCTCAGCAGCATCAGAAATACGTGCTAATCGGCAATAGCTATCATGAAGCGG
AAAAAGAGCGTCACGCCATTGAGGTGTTAATTCGCCAGCGTTGTAATGCGTTGATTGTTCACTCAAAAGC
ATTGAGTGACGATGAACTGGCGCAATTTATGGATAACATTCCCGGTATGGTGTTAATCAACCGCGTTGTG
CCGGGGTACGCCCATCGTTGCGTTTGCCTGGATAATCTCAGCGGTGCCCGAATGGCGACGCGCATGTTGC
TGAATAACGGTCATCAACGTATTGGTTATCTTTCTTCCAGCCACGGCATTGAAGATGACGCCATGCGTAA
AGCAGGCTGGATGAGTGCGTTGAAAGAGCAGGATATTATTCCGCCGGAAAGCTGGATTGGCACTGGTACG
CCGGACATGCCGGGCGGTGAGGCGGCGATGGTTAAACTGCTGGGGCGCAATCTACAACTTACCGCTGTAT
TTGCTTATAACGACAATATGGCCGCTGGCGCACTGACAGCATTAAAAGATAATGGCATTGCGATTCCGTT
ACATCTCTCAATCATCGGTTTCGATGATATTCCCATCGCCCGTTACACCGACCCGCAATTAACGACCGTG
CGTTATCCCATTGCTTCAATGGCGAAATTAGCCACCGAACTGGCCTTGCAGGGGGCAGCAGGCAATATTG
ATCCTCGTGCCAGCCACTGGTTTATGCCGACGTTAGTGCGTCGCCATTCTGTCGCAACACGCCAGAATGC
GGCGGCGATCACTAACTCAACAAATCAGGCGATGTAAGCTTTCTAACTAAAAAGGCCTCCCAAATCGGGG
GGCCTTTTTTATTGATAACAAAACGCTCCTAGGCGTTCGGCTGCGGCGAGCGGTATCAGCTCACTCAAAG
GCGGTAATACGGTTATCCACAGAATCAGGGGATAACGCAGGAAAGAACATGTGAGCAAAAGGCCAGCAAA
AGGCCAGGAACCGTAAAAAGGCCGCGTTGCTGGCGTTTTTCCATAGGCTCCGCCCCCCTGACGAGCATCA
CAAAAATCGACGCTCAAGTCAGAGGTGGCGAAACCCGACAGGACTATAAAGATACCAGGCGTTTCCCCCT
GGAAGCTCCCTCGTGCGCTCTCCTGTTCCGACCCTGCCGCTTACCGGATACCTGTCCGCCTTTCTCCCTT
CGGGAAGCGTGGCGCTTTCTCAATGCTCACGCTGTAGGTATCTCAGTTCGGTGTAGGTCGTTCGCTCCAA
GCTGGGCTGTGTGCACGAACCCCCCGTTCAGCCCGACCGCTGCGCCTTATCCGGTAACTATCGTCTTGAG
TCCAACCCGGTAAGACACGACTTATCGCCACTGGCAGCAGCCACTGGTAACAGGATTAGCAGAGCGAGGT
ATGTAGGCGGTGCTACAGAGTTCTTGAAGTGGTGGCCTAACTACGGCTACACTAGAAGGACAGTATTTGG
TATCTGCGCTCTGCTGAAGCCAGTTACCTTCGGAAAAAGAGTTGGTAGCTCTTGATCCGGCAAACAAACC
ACCGCTGGTAGCGGTGGTTTTTTTGTTTGCAAGCAGCAGATTACGCGCAGAAAAAAAGGATCTCAAGAAG
ATCCTTTGATCTTTTCTACGGGGTCTGACGCTCAGTGGAACGAAAACTCACGTTAAGGGATTTTGGTCAT
GACTAGTGCTTGGATTCTCACCAATAAAAAACGCCCGGCGGCAACCGAGCGTTCTGAACAAATCCAGATG
GAGTTCTGAGGTCATTACTGGATCTATCAACAGGAGTCCAAGCGAGCTCGATATCAAATTACGCCCCGCC
CTGCCACTCATCGCAGTACTGTTGTAATTCATTAAGCATTCTGCCGACATGGAAGCCATCACAGACGGCA
TGATGAACCTGAATCGCCAGCGGCATCAGCACCTTGTCGCCTTGCGTATAATATTTGCCCATGGTGAAAA
CGGGGGCGAAGAAGTTGTCCATATTGGCCACGTTTAAATCAAAACTGGTGAAACTCACCCAGGGATTGGC
TGAGACGAAAAACATATTCTCAATAAACCCTTTAGGGAAATAGGCCAGGTTTTCACCGTAACACGCCACA
TCTTGCGAATATATGTGTAGAAACTGCCGGAAATCGTCGTGGTATTCACTCCAGAGCGATGAAAACGTTT
CAGTTTGCTCATGGAAAACGGTGTAACAAGGGTGAACACTATCCCATATCACCAGCTCACCGTCTTTCAT
TGCCATACGAAATTCCGGATGAGCATTCATCAGGCGGGCAAGAATGTGAATAAAGGCCGGATAAAACTTG
TGCTTATTTTTCTTTACGGTCTTTAAAAAGGCCGTAATATCCAGCTGAACGGTCTGGTTATAGGTACATT
GAGCAACTGACTGAAATGCCTCAAAATGTTCTTTACGATGCCATTGGGATATATCAACGGTGGTATATCC
AGTGATTTTTTTCTCCAT
Features (pLannotate 1.2.2; 15 found; start..end, strand, type, name):
      1..103     -  promoter       cat promoter: promoter of the E. coli cat gene encoding chloramphenicol acetyltransferase
    208..281     +  promoter       PLtetO-1 promoter: modified phage lambda PL promoter with tet operator sites (Lutz and Bujard, 1997)
    317..1231    +  CDS            ygbT: CAS1_ECOLI - Also known as cas1. Experimental evidence at protein level: Swiss-Prot protein existence level 1. CRISPR (clustered regularly interspaced short palindromic repeat), is an adaptive immune system that provides protection against mobile genetic elements (viruses, transposable elements and conjugative plasmids) (PubMed:21255106, PubMed:24920831, PubMed:24793649). CRISPR clusters contain sequences complementary to antecedent mobile elements and target invading nucleic acids. CRISPR clusters are transcribed and processed into CRISPR RNA (crRNA). The Cas1-Cas2 complex is involved in CRIS
   1236..1517    +  CDS            ygbF (sequence withheld): CAS2_ECOLI - Also known as cas2. Experimental evidence at protein level: Swiss-Prot protein existence level 1. CRISPR (clustered regularly interspaced short palindromic repeat), is an adaptive immune system that provides protection against mobile genetic elements (viruses, transposable elements and conjugative plasmids) (PubMed:21255106, PubMed:24920831, PubMed:24793649). CRISPR clusters contain sequences complementary to antecedent mobile elements and target invading nucleic acids. CRISPR clusters are transcribed and processed into CRISPR RNA (crRNA). The Cas1-Cas2 complex is involved in CRIS
   1541..1612    +  terminator     rrnB T1 terminator: transcription terminator T1 from the E. coli rrnB gene
   1628..1655    +  terminator     T7Te terminator: phage T7 early transcription terminator
   1662..1706    +  misc_feature   MCS (fragment): pUC18/19 multiple cloning site
   1713..1741    +  promoter       J23119 promoter (fragment): bacterial promoter (Registry of Standard Biological Parts BBa J23119)
   1776..2402    +  CDS            TetR: tetracycline repressor TetR; tetR; TetR binds to the tetracycline operator tetO to inhibit transcription. This inhibition can be relieved by adding tetracycline or doxycycline.
   2408..2494    +  terminator     rrnB T1 terminator: Escherichia coli rrnB; transcription terminator T1 from the E. coli rrnB gene
   2530..2607    +  promoter       lacIq promoter: lacI (mutant); In the lacIq allele, a single base change in the promoter boosts expression of the lacI gene about 10-fold.
   2617..3651    +  CDS            galS: GALS_ECOLI - Experimental evidence at protein level: Swiss-Prot protein existence level 1. Repressor of the mgl operon. Binds galactose and D-fucose as inducers. GalS binds to an operator DNA sequence within its own coding sequence (corresponding to residues 15 to 20). From Escherichia coli (strain K12).
   3865..4453    -  rep_origin     ori: high-copy-number ColE1/pMB1/pBR322/pUC origin of replication
   4541..4635    -  terminator     lambda t0 terminator: transcription terminator from phage lambda
   4659..5315    -  CDS            cat: CAT_ECOLX - Experimental evidence at protein level: Swiss-Prot protein existence level 1. This enzyme is an effector of chloramphenicol resistance in bacteria. From Escherichia coli. This protein is used as a marker in many commonly used cloning vectors, such as pACYC184.
