[The description below was written by a language model from this plasmid's Addgene catalogue record and pLannotate feature annotations shown in this document.]
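Description:
pRec-GalS is a 5.3 kb bacterial synthetic-biology plasmid built on a high-copy ColE1 origin and selected with chloramphenicol through a cat gene driven by its native promoter and closed off by the lambda t0 terminator. It is propagated in E. coli and carries three expression units arranged in the same orientation.

The first unit places the E. coli cas1 (ygbT) and cas2 (ygbF) genes in tandem under the PLtetO-1 promoter, a lambda PL derivative carrying tet operator sites, followed by rrnB T1 and T7Te terminators. Cas1 and Cas2 form the complex that captures DNA fragments and integrates them as new spacers into a CRISPR array. The second unit expresses TetR from a constitutive promoter annotated as a J23119 fragment, with its own rrnB T1 terminator. TetR keeps PLtetO-1 repressed until a tetracycline-type inducer is supplied, so spacer acquisition can be switched on at will. The third unit constitutively expresses a repressor that the catalogue describes as a LacI-GalS chimera. The automated annotation labels this reading frame simply as galS, whose natural inducers are galactose and D-fucose, and does not resolve the LacI-derived portion. Its promoter is called as the lacI promoter in the repository-sequenced record and as the stronger lacIq variant in the depositor's sequence. The two records are otherwise equivalent apart from a small offset in their start coordinates.

The associated publication concerns multiplexed recording of cellular events over time in CRISPR arrays. This fits a role as the recording plasmid that supplies the acquisition machinery together with a sensor repressor. The record does not show a promoter on this plasmid regulated by the chimera, so its target presumably resides elsewhere.
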