Addgene plasmid #104573: pRec-GalS
Purpose: Expresses Cas1, Cas2 under PLTetO-1 promoter, and TetR and LacI-GalS chimera constitutively.
Depositing lab: Harris Wang. Depositing organization: Columbia University. Publication: Multiplex recording of cellular events over time on CRISPR biological tape. Sheth RU, Yim SS, Wu FL, Wang HH. Science. 2017 Dec 15;358(6369):1457-1461. doi: 10.1126/science.aao0958. Epub 2017 Nov 23. PubMed 29170279.
Backbone
  Vector backbone: ColE1
  Total vector size (bp): 5315
  Vector type: Synthetic Biology
Growth in bacteria
  Bacterial resistance: Chloramphenicol, 25 μg/mL
  Growth temperature: 37°C
  Growth strain: DH5alpha
  Copy number: High Copy
Gene/Insert
  Gene/Insert name: PTet-cas12, tetR, lacI-galS
Terms and licenses: Academic/Nonprofit Terms; Industry Terms: Not Available to Industry
How to cite: pRec-GalS was a gift from Harris Wang (Addgene plasmid # 104573 ; http://n2t.net/addgene:104573 ; RRID:Addgene_104573)
